>Addgene plasmid #100546 | pcDNA3.1-DTYMK | addgene full sequence | sequence record 193284 | Addgene NGS Result
GACATTGATTATTGACTAGTTATTAATAGTAATCAATTACGGGGTCATTAGTTCATAGCCCATATATGGA
GTTCCGCGTTACATAACTTACGGTAAATGGCCCGCCTGGCTGACCGCCCAACGACCCCCGCCCATTGACG
TCAATAATGACGTATGTTCCCATAGTAACGCCAATAGGGACTTTCCATTGACGTCAATGGGTGGAGTATT
TACGGTAAACTGCCCACTTGGCAGTACATCAAGTGTATCATATGCCAAGTACGCCCCCTATTGACGTCAA
TGACGGTAAATGGCCCGCCTGGCATTATGCCCAGTACATGACCTTATGGGACTTTCCTACTTGGCAGTAC
ATCTACGTATTAGTCATCGCTATTACCATGGTGATGCGGTTTTGGCAGTACATCAATGGGCGTGGATAGC
GGTTTGACTCACGGGGATTTCCAAGTCTCCACCCCATTGACGTCAATGGGAGTTTGTTTTGGCACCAAAA
TCAACGGGACTTTCCAAAATGTCGTAACAACTCCGCCCCATTGACGCAAATGGGCGGTAGGCGTGTACGG
TGGGAGGTCTATATAAGCAGAGCTCTCTGGCTAACTAGAGAACCCACTGCTTACTGGCTTATCGAAATTA
ATACGACTCACTATAGGGAGACCCAAGCTGGCTAGCGTTTAAACTTAAGCTTGGTACCGAGCTCGGATCC
ACTAGTCCAGTGTGGTGGAATTCTGCAGATATCATGGCGGCCCGGCGCGGGGCTCTCATAGTGCTGGAGG
GCGTGGACCGCGCCGGGAAGAGCACGCAGAGCCGCAAGCTGGTGGAAGCGCTGTGCGCCGCGGGCCACCG
CGCCGAACTGCTCCGGTTCCCGGAAAGATCAACTGAAATCGGCAAACTTCTGAGTTCCTACTTGCAAAAG
AAAAGTGACGTGGAGGATCACTCGGTGCACCTGCTTTTTTCTGCAAATCGCTGGGAACAAGTGCCGTTAA
TTAAGGAAAAGTTGAGCCAGGGCGTGACCCTCGTCGTGGACAGATACGCATTTTCTGGTGTGGCCTTCAC
CGGTGCCAAGGAGAATTTTTCCCTAGATTGGTGTAAACAGCCAGACGTGGGCCTTCCCAAACCCGACCTG
GTCCTGTTCCTCCAGTTACAGCTGGCGGATGCTGCCAAGCGGGGAGCGTTTGGCCATGAGCGCTATGAGA
ACGGGGCTTTCCAGGAGCGGGCGCTCCGGTGTTTCCACCAGCTCATGAAAGACACGACTTTGAACTGGAA
GATGGTGGATGCTTCCAAAAGCATCGAAGCTGTCCATGAGGACATCCGCGTGCTCTCTGAGGACGCCATC
CGCACTGCCACAGAGAAGCCGCTGGGGGAGCTATGGAAGTGACTCGAGTCTAGAGGGCCCGTTTAAACCC
GCTGATCAGCCTCGACTGTGCCTTCTAGTTGCCAGCCATCTGTTGTTTGCCCCTCCCCCGTGCCTTCCTT
GACCCTGGAAGGTGCCACTCCCACTGTCCTTTCCTAATAAAATGAGGAAATTGCATCGCATTGTCTGAGT
AGGTGTCATTCTATTCTGGGGGGTGGGGTGGGGCAGGACAGCAAGGGGGAGGATTGGGAAGACAATAGCA
GGCATGCTGGGGATGCGGTGGGCTCTATGGCTTCTGAGGCGGAAAGAACCAGCTGGGGCTCTAGGGGGTA
TCCCC
[124 nt withheld, positions 1686-1809]
C
[91 nt withheld, positions 1811-1901]
A
[49 nt withheld, positions 1903-1951]
CCTTTGACGTTGGAGTCCACGTTCTTT
[37 nt withheld, positions 1979-2015]
ACCCTATCTCGGTCTATTCTTTTGATTTATAAGGGATTTTGCCGATTTCGGCCTATTGGTTAAAAAATGA
GCTGATTTAACAAAAATTTAACGCGAATTAATTCTGTGGAATGTGTGTCAGTTAGGGTGTGGAAAGTCCC
CAGGCTCCCCAGCAGGCAGAAGTATGCAAAGCATGCATCTCAATTAGTCAGCAACCAGGTGTGGAAAGTC
CCCAGGCTCCCCAGCAGGCAGAAGTATGCAAAGCATGCATCTCAATTAGTCAGCAACCATAGTCCCGCCC
CTAACTCCGCCCATCCCGCCCCTAACTCCGCCCAGTTCCGCCCATTCTCCGCCCCATGGCTGACTAATTT
TTTTTATTTATGCAGAGGCCGAGGCCGCCTCTGCCTCTGAGCTATTCCAGAAGTAGTGAGGAGGCTTTTT
TGGAGGCCTAGGCTTTTGCAAAAAGCTCCCGGGAGCTTGTATATCCATTTTCGGATCTGATCAAGAGACA
GGATGAGGATCGTTTCGCATGATTGAACAAGATGGATTGCACGCAGGTTCTCCGGCCGCTTGGGTGGAGA
GGCTATTCGGCTATGACTGGGCACAACAGACAATCGGCTGCTCTGATGCCGCCGTGTTCCGGCTGTCAGC
GCAGGGGCGCCCGGTTCTTTTTGTCAAGACCGACCTGTCCGGTGCCCTGAATGAACTGCAGGACGAGGCA
GCGCGGCTATCGTGGCTGGCCACGACGGGCGTTCCTTGCGCAGCTGTGCTCGACGTTGTCACTGAAGCGG
GAAGGGACTGGCTGCTATTGGGCGAAGTGCCGGGGCAGGATCTCCTGTCATCTCACCTTGCTCCTGCCGA
GAAAGTATCCATCATGGCTGATGCAATGCGGCGGCTGCATACGCTTGATCCGGCTACCTGCCCATTCGAC
CACCAAGCGAAACATCGCATCGAGCGAGCACGTACTCGGATGGAAGCCGGTCTTGTCGATCAGGATGATC
TGGACGAAGAGCATCAGGGGCTCGCGCCAGCCGAACTGTTCGCCAGGCTCAAGGCGCGCATGCCCGACGG
CGAGGATCTCGTCGTGACCCATGGCGATGCCTGCTTGCCGAATATCATGGTGGAAAATGGCCGCTTTTCT
GGATTCATCGACTGTGGCCGGCTGGGTGTGGCGGACCGCTATCAGGACATAGCGTTGGCTACCCGTGATA
TTGCTGAAGAGCTTGGCGGCGAATGGGCTGACCGCTTCCTCGTGCTTTACGGTATCGCCGCTCCCGATTC
GCAGCGCATCGCCTTCTATCGCCTTCTTGACGAGTTCTTCTGAGCGGGACTCTGGGGTTCGAAATGACCG
ACCAAGCGACGCCCAACCTGCCATCACGAGATTTCGATTCCACCGCCGCCTTCTATGAAAGGTTGGGCTT
CGGAATCGTTTTCCGGGACGCCGGCTGGATGATCCTCCAGCGCGGGGATCTCATGCTGGAGTTCTTCGCC
CACCCCAACTTGTTTATTGCAGCTTATAATGGTTACAAATAAAGCAATAGCATCACAAATTTCACAAATA
AAGCATTTTTTTCACTGCATTCTAGTTGTGGTTTGTCCAAACTCATCAATGTATCTTATCATGTCTGTAT
ACCGTCGACCTCTAGCTAGAGCTTGGCGTAATCATGGTCATAGCTGTTTCCTGTGTGAAATTGTTATCCG
CTCACAATTCCACACAACATACGAGCCGGAAGCATAAAGTGTAAAGCCTGGGGTGCCTAATGAGTGAGCT
AACTCACATTAATTGCGTTGCGCTCACTGCCCGCTTTCCAGTCGGGAAACCTGTCGTGCCAGCTGCATTA
ATGAATCGGCCAACGCGCGGGGAGAGGCGGTTTGCGTATTGGGCGCTCTTCCGCTTCCTCGCTCACTGAC
TCGCTGCGCTCGGTCGTTCGGCTGCGGCGAGCGGTATCAGCTCACTCAAAGGCGGTAATACGGTTATCCA
CAGAATCAGGGGATAACGCAGGAAAGAACATGTGAGCAAAAGGCCAGCAAAAGGCCAGGAACCGTAAAAA
GGCCGCGTTGCTGGCGTTTTTCCATAGGCTCCGCCCCCCTGACGAGCATCACAAAAATCGACGCTCAAGT
CAGAGGTGGCGAAACCCGACAGGACTATAAAGATACCAGGCGTTTCCCCCTGGAAGCTCCCTCGTGCGCT
CTCCTGTTCCGACCCTGCCGCTTACCGGATACCTGTCCGCCTTTCTCCCTTCGGGAAGCGTGGCGCTTTC
TCATAGCTCACGCTGTAGGTATCTCAGTTCGGTGTAGGTCGTTCGCTCCAAGCTGGGCTGTGTGCACGAA
CCCCCCGTTCAGCCCGACCGCTGCGCCTTATCCGGTAACTATCGTCTTGAGTCCAACCCGGTAAGACACG
ACTTATCGCCACTGGCAGCAGCCACTGGTAACAGGATTAGCAGAGCGAGGTATGTAGGCGGTGCTACAGA
GTTCTTGAAGTGGTGGCCTAACTACGGCTACACTAGAAGAACAGTATTTGGTATCTGCGCTCTGCTGAAG
CCAGTTACCTTCGGAAAAAGAGTTGGTAGCTCTTGATCCGGCAAACAAACCACCGCTGGTAGCGGTGGTT
TTTTTGTTTGCAAGCAGCAGATTACGCGCAGAAAAAAAGGATCTCAAGAAGATCCTTTGATCTTTTCTAC
GGGGTCTGACGCTCAGTGGAACGAAAACTCACGTTAAGGGATTTTGGTCATGAGATTATCAAAAAGGATC
TTCACCTAGATCCTTTTAAATTAAAAATGAAGTTTTAAATCAATCTAAAGTATATATGAGTAAACTTGGT
CTGACAGTTACCAATGCTTAATCAGTGAGGCACCTATCTCAGCGATCTGTCTATTTCGTTCATCCATAGT
TGCCTGACTCCCCGTCGTGTAGATAACTACGATACGGGAGGGCTTACCATCTGGCCCCAGTGCTGCAATG
ATACCGCGAGACCCACGCTCACCGGCTCCAGATTTATCAGCAATAAACCAGCCAGCCGGAAGGGCCGAGC
GCAGAAGTGGTCCTGCAACTTTATCCGCCTCCATCCAGTCTATTAATTGTTGCCGGGAAGCTAGAGTAAG
TAGTTCGCCAGTTAATAGTTTGCGCAACGTTGTTGCCATTGCTACAGGCATCGTGGTGTCACGCTCGTCG
TTTGGTATGGCTTCATTCAGCTCCGGTTCCCAACGATCAAGGCGAGTTACATGATCCCCCATGTTGTGCA
AAAAAGCGGTTAGCTCCTTCGGTCCTCCGATCGTTGTCAGAAGTAAGTTGGCCGCAGTGTTATCACTCAT
GGTTATGGCAGCACTGCATAATTCTCTTACTGTCATGCCATCCGTAAGATGCTTTTCTGTGACTGGTGAG
TACTCAACCAAGTCATTCTGAGAATAGTGTATGCGGCGACCGAGTTGCTCTTGCCCGGCGTCAATACGGG
ATAATACCGCGCCACATAGCAGAACTTTAAAAGTGCTCATCATTGGAAAACGTTCTTCGGGGCGAAAACT
CTCAAGGATCTTACCGCTGTTGAGATCCAGTTCGATGTAACCCACTCGTGCACCCAACTGATCTTCAGCA
TCTTTTACTTTCACCAGCGTTTCTGGGTGAGCAAAAACAGGAAGGCAAAATGCCGCAAAAAAGGGAATAA
GGGCGACACGGAAATGTTGAATACTCATACTCTTCCTTTTTCAATATTATTGAAGCATTTATCAGGGTTA
TTGTCTCATGAGCGGATACATATTTGAATGTATTTAGAAAAATAAACAAATAGGGGTTCCGCGCACATTT
CCCCGAAAAGTGCCACCTGACGTCGACGGATCGGGAGATCTCCCGATCCCCTATGGTGCACTCTCAGTAC
AATCTGCTCTGATGCCGCATAGTTAAGCCAGTATCTGCTCCCTGCTTGTGTGTTGGAGGTCGCTGAGTAG
TGCGCGAGCAAAATTTAAGCTACAACAAGGCAAGGCTTGACCGACAATTGCATGAAGAATCTGCTTAGGG
TTAGGCGTTTTGCGCTGCTTCGCGATGTACGGGCCAGATATACGCGTT
Features (pLannotate 1.2.2; 20 found; start..end, strand, type, name):
      1..380     +  enhancer       CMV enhancer: human cytomegalovirus immediate early enhancer
    381..584     +  promoter       CMV promoter: human cytomegalovirus (CMV) immediate early promoter
    580..613     +  LTR            5' LTR (truncated) (fragment): truncated 5' long terminal repeat (LTR) from HIV-1
    629..647     +  promoter       T7 promoter: promoter for bacteriophage T7 RNA polymerase
    734..1369    +  CDS            DTYMK: KTHY_HUMAN - Also known as CDC8, TMPK, TYMK. Experimental evidence at protein level: Swiss-Prot protein existence level 1. Catalyzes the conversion of dTMP to dTDP. From Homo sapiens (Human).
   1416..1640    +  polyA_signal   bGH poly(A) signal: bovine growth hormone polyadenylation signal
   1644..1665    +  promoter       SV40 promoter (fragment): SV40 enhancer and early promoter
   1686..2114    +  rep_origin     f1 ori (sequence partly withheld): f1 bacteriophage origin of replication; arrow indicates direction of (+) strand synthesis
   2128..2457    +  promoter       SV40 promoter: SV40 enhancer and early promoter
   2524..3315    +  CDS            neo: KKA2_KLEPN - Also known as kan, nptII. Experimental evidence at protein level: Swiss-Prot protein existence level 1. Resistance to kanamycin, neomycin, paromomycin, ribostamycin, butirosin and gentamicin B. From Klebsiella pneumoniae.
   3339..3497    +  CDS            ble (fragment): BLE_KLEPN - Experimental evidence at protein level: Swiss-Prot protein existence level 1. Binding protein with a strong affinity to the bleomycin family of antibiotics. Binds to CL990; an antimitotic-antibiotic compound. From Klebsiella pneumoniae.
   3492..3613    +  polyA_signal   SV40 poly(A) signal: SV40 polyadenylation signal
   3686..3702    -  protein_bind   lac operator: The lac repressor binds to the lac operator to inhibit transcription in E. coli. This inhibition can be relieved by adding lactose or isopropyl-β-D-thiogalactopyranoside (IPTG). lac repressor encoded by lacI
   3710..3740    -  promoter       lac promoter: promoter for the E. coli lac operon
   3755..3776    -  protein_bind   CAP binding site: CAP binding activates transcription in the presence of cAMP. E. coli catabolite activator protein
   3789..3881    -  CDS            lacI (fragment): lac repressor; lacI; The lac repressor binds to the lac operator to inhibit transcription in E. coli. This inhibition can be relieved by adding lactose or isopropyl-β-D-thiogalactopyranoside (IPTG).
   4064..4652    -  rep_origin     ori: high-copy-number ColE1/pMB1/pBR322/pUC origin of replication
   4823..5683    -  CDS            AmpR: β-lactamase; bla; confers resistance to ampicillin, carbenicillin, and related antibiotics
   5684..5788    -  promoter       AmpR promoter: bla
   5847..5899    -  misc_feature   bom (fragment): basis of mobility region from pBR322
