[The description below was written by a language model from this plasmid's Addgene catalogue record and pLannotate feature annotations shown in this document.]
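Description:
pcDNA3.1-DTYMK is a mammalian expression plasmid built on the pcDNA3.1(+) backbone and carries the human deoxythymidylate kinase gene (DTYMK, also known as TMPK, TYMK or CDC8), the enzyme that converts dTMP to dTDP in pyrimidine nucleotide synthesis. The roughly 640 bp coding sequence was inserted between the EcoRV and XhoI sites of the polylinker, both of which remain intact. It sits downstream of the human cytomegalovirus immediate-early enhancer and promoter and upstream of the bovine growth hormone polyadenylation signal, giving strong constitutive expression in transfected mammalian cells. A T7 promoter lies between the CMV promoter and the insert and could support in vitro transcription of the sense strand. No epitope tag or reporter is annotated, so the protein appears to be expressed in untagged form.

The sequenced plasmid is about 6.05 kb. A second cassette places the neomycin phosphotransferase gene under the SV40 enhancer/early promoter with an SV40 polyadenylation signal, allowing G418 selection of stably transfected cells. In E. coli the plasmid is maintained at high copy through a ColE1/pUC-type origin and selected with ampicillin via the β-lactamase gene and its own promoter. An f1 origin is also present for single-stranded DNA production. Several short annotations (a truncated HIV-1 LTR fragment, fragments of ble, lacI and bom, and the lac promoter/operator region) are most likely backbone remnants or similarity-based matches with no evident functional role. The record gives the purpose simply as mammalian expression of DTYMK, and the associated publication concerns pyrimidine metabolic enzymes in hepatocellular carcinoma.
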