Addgene plasmid #100546: pcDNA3.1-DTYMK
Purpose: mammalian expression of deoxythymidylate kinase
Depositing lab: Yuh-Shan Jou. Publication: Pyrimidine metabolic rate limiting enzymes in poorly-differentiated hepatocellular carcinoma are signature genes of cancer stemness and associated with poor prognosis. Yeh HW, Lee SS, Chang CY, Hu CM, Jou YS. Oncotarget. 2017 Sep 8;8(44):77734-77751. doi: 10.18632/oncotarget.20774. eCollection 2017 Sep 29. PubMed 29100421.
Backbone
  Vector backbone: pCDNA3.1+
  Backbone manufacturer: invitrogen
  Backbone size w/o insert (bp): 5428
  Vector type: Mammalian Expression
  Selectable markers: Neomycin (select with G418)
Growth in bacteria
  Bacterial resistance: Ampicillin, 100 μg/mL
  Growth temperature: 37°C
  Growth strain: DH5alpha
  Copy number: High Copy
Gene/Insert
  Gene/Insert name: deoxythymidylate kinase (alt names: CDC8, PP3731; TMPK, TYMK, DTYMK)
  Species: H. sapiens (human)
  Insert size (bp): 639
  Entrez Gene: DTYMK (a.k.a. CDC8, PP3731, TMPK, TYMK)
  Cloning method: Restriction Enzyme; 5′ cloning site EcoRV (not destroyed); 3′ cloning site XhoI (not destroyed)
  Sequencing primers: 5′ CMV-F; 3′ BGH-rev
Terms and licenses: Academic/Nonprofit Terms; Industry Terms: Not Available to Industry
How to cite: pcDNA3.1-DTYMK was a gift from Yuh-Shan Jou (Addgene plasmid # 100546 ; http://n2t.net/addgene:100546 ; RRID:Addgene_100546)
